>Addgene plasmid #99799 | pHI-Sm-tmy | addgene full sequence | sequence record 194774 | Addgene NGS Result
CAAAAAACCCCTCAAGACCCGTTTAGAGGCCCCAAGGGGTTATGCTAGGCGCGCCGGATCCTAATACGAC
TCACTATAGGGAGATTTAGGTGACACTATAGAAGTGACCTTCGTGATCGAGACACGAATTTTGTTGATGA
GTTAGTCGCTGAACGTGAACGTTTAATTAATGAAAACACGAAATTGAGTTATCAAGTACAACATTTGGAA
GAACTACAATTGGATCAGGAGCGTGGAGCTTTGAAAATATCAAAGGCATTTAATTTAGAAGGTAACTCAC
AAGAAGGTGTCATATCGAATTTAGAGCGTCGAATTAAACGATTAAAACGCGCTCAAGAAGAATCAACTGA
AATCATCAATGGACTCCGTCAACGTTTACTTGATTCTGGTCAGATTAGACGTAAATTACAAAATGAATTA
TGGCATAGTATTGATGAAAATACTTCTCTGTCTGAACAGATCAGTGAACTTCGTAAACAACTTACTGATC
TACGTAGTGAAAAAGTTTCTGATAATTTAAAAGCAAATAATGTGGAACTGAAAATCAAACAGTCTAGTCC
ATCACTCACAGAAAGTGCCAAGCTTGATATTGAGAACAGAGACCCTCAAAAATCAAACAGTAACAAAGTT
AAATACTGTACTAATCCTCTTAAAGAAACTTCCGTGGAATTGTCGAAATCTGTTCACAAAGTGGACCGTC
CTGGTGCTGGTATTCAGAAAGGTCTCCCTTTAGTGAGGGTTAATTCTCCCTATAGTGAGTCGTATTAGGA
TCCGGCGCGCCTAGCATAACCCCTTGGGGCCTCTAAACGGGTCTTGAGGGGTTTTTTGACGCGTCGATTT
CGGCCTATTGGTTAAAAAATGAGCTGATTTAACAAAAATTTAACGCGAATTTTAACAAAATTCAGGGCGC
AAGGGCTGCTAAAGGAAGCGGAACACGTAGAAAGCCAGTCCGCAGAAACGGTGCTGACCCCGGATGAATG
TCAGCTACTGGGCTATCTGGACAAGGGAAAACGCAAGCGCAAAGAGAAAGCAGGTAGCTTGCAGTGGGCT
TACATGGCGATAGCTAGACTGGGCGGTTTTATGGACAGCAAGCGAACCGGAATTGCCAGCTGGGGCGCCC
TCTGGTAAGGTTGGGAAGCCCTGCAAAGTAAACTGGATGGCTTTCTTGCCGCCAATGATCTGATGGCGCA
GGGGATCAAGATCTGATCAAGAGACAGGATGAGGATCGTTTCGCATGATTGAACAAGATGGATTGCACGC
AGGTTCTCCGGCCGCTTGGGTGGAGAGGCTATTCGGCTATGACTGGGCACAACAGACAATCGGCTGCTCT
GATGCCGCCGTGTTCCGGCTGTCAGCGCAGGGGCGCCCGGTTCTTTTTGTCAAGACCGACCTGTCCGGTG
CCCTGAATGAACTGCAGGACGAGGCAGCGCGGCTATCGTGGCTGGCCACGACGGGCGTTCCTTGCGCAGC
TGTGCTCGACGTTGTCACTGAAGCGGGAAGGGACTGGCTGCTATTGGGCGAAGTGCCGGGGCAGGATCTC
CTGTCATCCCACCTTGCTCCTGCCGAGAAAGTATCCATCATGGCTGATGCAATGCGGCGGCTGCATACGC
TTGATCCGGCTACCTGCCCATTCGACCACCAAGCGAAACATCGCATCGAGCGAGCACGTACTCGGATGGA
AGCCGGTCTTGTCGATCAGGATGATCTGGACGAAGAGCATCAGGGGCTCGCGCCAGCCGAACTGTTCGCC
AGGCTCAAGGCGCGCATGCCCGACGGCGAGGATCTCGTCGTGACCCATGGCGATGCCTGCTTGCCGAATA
TCATGGTGGAAAATGGCCGCTTTTCTGGATTCATCGACTGTGGCCGGCTGGGTGTGGCGGACCGCTATCA
GGACATAGCGTTGGCTACCCGTGATATTGCTGAAGAGCTTGGCGGCGAATGGGCTGACCGCTTCCTCGTG
CTTTACGGTATCGCCGCTCCCGATTCGCAGCGCATCGCCTTCTATCGCCTTCTTGACGAGTTCTTCTGAA
TTGAAAAAGGAAGAGTATGAGTATTCAACATTTCCGTGTCGCCCTTATTCCCTTTTTTGCGGCATTTTGC
CTTCCTGTTTTTGCTCACCCAGAAACGCTGGTGAAAGTAAAAGATGCTGAAGATCAGTTGGGTGCACGAG
TGGGTTACATCGAACTGGATCTCAACAGCGGTAAGATCCTTGAGAGTTTTCGCCCCGAAGAACGTTTTCC
AATGATGAGCACTTTTAAAGTTCTGCTATGTGGCGCGGTATTATCCCGTATTGACGCCGGGCAAGAGCAA
CTCGGTCGCCGCATACACTATTCTCAGAATGACTTGGTTGAGTACTCACCAGTCACAGAAAAGCATCTTA
CGGATGGCATGACAGTAAGAGAATTATGCAGTGCTGCCATAACCATGAGTGATAACACTGCGGCCAACTT
ACTTCTGACAACGATCGGAGGACCGAAGGAGCTAACCGCTTTTTTGCACAACATGGGGGATCATGTAACT
CGCCTTGATCGTTGGGAACCGGAGCTGAATGAAGCCATACCAAACGACGAGCGTGACACCACGATGCCTG
TAGCAATGGCAACAACGTTGCGCAAACTATTAACTGGCGAACTACTTACTCTAGCTTCCCGGCAACAATT
AATAGACTGGATGGAGGCGGATAAAGTTGCAGGACCACTTCTGCGCTCGGCCCTTCCGGCTGGCTGGTTT
ATTGCTGATAAATCTGGAGCCGGTGAGCGTGGGTCTCGCGGTATCATTGCAGCACTGGGGCCAGATGGTA
AGCCCTCCCGTATCGTAGTTATCTACACGACGGGGAGCCAGGCAACTATGGATGAACGAAATAGACAGAT
CGCTGAGATAGGTGCCTCACTGATTAAGCATTGGTAACTGTCAGACCAAGTTTACTCATATATACTTTAG
ATTGATTTAAAACTTCATTTTTAATTTAAAAGGATCTAGGTGAAGATCCTTTTTGATAATCTCATGACCA
AAATCCCTTAACGTGAGTTTTCGTTCCACTGAGCGTCAGACCCCGTAGAAAAGATCAAAGGATCTTCTTG
AGATCCTTTTTTTCTGCGCGTAATCTGCTGCTTGCAAACAAAAAAACCACCGCTACCAGCGGTGGTTTGT
TTGCCGGATCAAGAGCTACCAACTCTTTTTCCGAAGGTAACTGGCTTCAGCAGAGCGCAGATACCAAATA
CTGTTCTTCTAGTGTAGCCGTAGTTAGGCCACCACTTCAAGAACTCTGTAGCACCGCCTACATACCTCGC
TCTGCTAATCCTGTTACCAGTGGCTGCTGCCAGTGGCGATAAGTCGTGTCTTACCGGGTTGGACTCAAGA
CGATAGTTACCGGATAAGGCGCAGCGGTCGGGCTGAACGGGGGGTTCGTGCACACAGCCCAGCTTGGAGC
GAACGACCTACACCGAACTGAGATACCTACAGCGTGAGCTATGAGAAAGCGCCACGCTTCCCGAAGGGAG
AAAGGCGGACAGGTATCCGGTAAGCGGCAGGGTCGGAACAGGAGAGCGCACGAGGGAGCTTCCAGGGGGA
AACGCCTGGTATCTTTATAGTCCTGTCGGGTTTCGCCACCTCTGACTTGAGCGTCGATTTTTGTGATGCT
CGTCAGGGGGGCGGAGCCTATGGAAAAACGCCAGCAACGCGGCCTTTTTACGGTTCCTGGCCTTTTGCTG
GCCTTTTGCTCACATGTTCTTTCCTGCGTTATCCCCTGATTCTGTGGATAACCGTATTACCGCCTTTGAG
TGAGCTGATACCGCTCGCCGCAGCCGAACGACCGAGCGCAGCGAGTCAGTGAGCGAGGAAGCACGCGT
Features (pLannotate 1.2.2; 12 found; start..end, strand, type, name):
      1..48      -  terminator     T7 terminator: transcription terminator for bacteriophage T7 RNA polymerase
     62..80      +  promoter       T7 promoter: promoter for bacteriophage T7 RNA polymerase
     84..102     +  promoter       SP6 promoter: promoter for bacteriophage SP6 RNA polymerase
    727..745     -  promoter       T3 promoter: promoter for bacteriophage T3 RNA polymerase
    749..767     -  promoter       T7 promoter: promoter for bacteriophage T7 RNA polymerase
    781..828     +  terminator     T7 terminator: transcription terminator for bacteriophage T7 RNA polymerase
    835..901     +  rep_origin     M13 ori (fragment): M13 bacteriophage origin of replication; arrow indicates direction of (+) strand synthesis
    904..1203    +  CDS            tnpA (fragment): TN5P_ECOLX - Also known as tnp. Experimental evidence at protein level: Swiss-Prot protein existence level 1. Mediates transposition of transposon Tn5 by a 'cut and paste' mechanism. First, the monomeric transposase binds the 19 bp inverted DNA repeats flanking the transposon. Then, dimerization of the DNA- bound transposase creates a synaptic DNA complex. After nicking of the first DNA strand, excision of the transposon proceeds through a series of intermediates. The transposase then mediates the insertion of the transposon at a new site by strand transfer. The activity of the wild- type tran
   1235..2026    +  CDS            neo: KKA2_KLEPN - Also known as kan, nptII. Experimental evidence at protein level: Swiss-Prot protein existence level 1. Resistance to kanamycin, neomycin, paromomycin, ribostamycin, butirosin and gentamicin B. From Klebsiella pneumoniae.
   2030..2046    +  promoter       AmpR promoter (fragment): bla
   2047..2907    +  CDS            AmpR: β-lactamase; bla; confers resistance to ampicillin, carbenicillin, and related antibiotics
   3078..3666    +  rep_origin     ori: high-copy-number ColE1/pMB1/pBR322/pUC origin of replication
