[The description below was written by a language model from this plasmid's Addgene catalogue record and pLannotate feature annotations shown in this document.]
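Description:
pHI-Sm-tmy is a small (about 3.8 kb) bacterial plasmid built on the pJC53.2 backbone that carries a cDNA-derived fragment of the Schistosoma mansoni tropomyosin gene. Although it is catalogued as a bacterial expression vector, the depositor's note makes clear that it was made as a template for in vitro transcription and may not be suitable for protein overexpression. Because the insert was amplified from cDNA, it may also differ from the reference sequence. The insert itself was not annotated in the feature table. It presumably occupies the roughly 600 bp unannotated gap between the two promoter clusters. The restriction sites used for cloning are not recorded.

That cloning region is symmetric. On one side a T7 promoter followed by an SP6 promoter points inward, and on the other side a T7 promoter followed by a T3 promoter points inward from the opposite strand. Each T7 promoter is backed by a T7 terminator oriented to stop transcription arriving from the far side. Using SP6 or T3 polymerase alone yields a single-stranded transcript of one defined polarity, the kind of product used as a sense or antisense riboprobe. T7 polymerase transcribes both strands and can therefore give complementary RNAs that anneal into double-stranded RNA. The record does not state which of these applications was intended.

The plasmid replicates from a high-copy ColE1/pUC-type origin. It carries a neo (nptII) kanamycin resistance gene, preceded by a remnant of Tn5 transposase sequence, as well as a β-lactamase (AmpR) gene. Kanamycin is the selection listed in the catalogue. A short fragment of an M13 phage origin is also present.
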