Addgene plasmid #99799: pHI-Sm-tmy
Purpose: Expresses S. mansoni tropomyosin
Depositing lab: Phillip Newmark.
Backbone
  Vector backbone: pJC53.2
  Vector type: Bacterial Expression
Growth in bacteria
  Bacterial resistance: Kanamycin, 50 μg/mL
  Growth temperature: 37°C
  Growth strain: DH5alpha
  Copy number: Unknown
Gene/Insert
  Gene/Insert name: tropomyosin
  Cloning method: Restriction Enzyme; 5′ cloning site unknown (unknown if destroyed); 3′ cloning site unknown (unknown if destroyed)
Terms and licenses: Academic/Nonprofit Terms; Industry Terms: Not Available to Industry
Depositor comments: Addgene Note: These plasmids were generated for in vitro transcription and may not be suitable for overexpression studies. The inserts were amplified from cDNA and may differ from NCBI reference sequences.
How to cite: pHI-Sm-tmy was a gift from Phillip Newmark (Addgene plasmid # 99799)
